Addgene plasmid #236548: G3BP1-Grx1-roGFP2
Purpose: Expressing fluorescent Grx1-roGFP2 fusion protein in mammalian cells with localization in stress granules.
Depositing lab: Pablo Rivera-Fuentes. Depositing organization: University of Zurich.
Backbone
  Vector backbone: pCMV
  Vector type: Mammalian Expression
Growth in bacteria
  Bacterial resistance: Kanamycin, 50 μg/mL
  Growth temperature: 37°C
  Growth strain: DH5alpha
  Copy number: High Copy
Gene/Insert
  Gene/Insert name: G3BP1-Grx1-roGFP2
  Species: H. sapiens (human)
  Entrez Gene: G3BP1 (a.k.a. G3BP, HDH-VIII)
  Promoter: CMV
  Cloning method: Gibson Cloning
Terms and licenses: Academic/Nonprofit Terms; Industry Terms: Not Available to Industry
How to cite: G3BP1-Grx1-roGFP2 was a gift from Pablo Rivera-Fuentes (Addgene plasmid # 236548 ; http://n2t.net/addgene:236548 ; RRID:Addgene_236548)
