[The description below was written by a language model from this plasmid's Addgene catalogue record and pLannotate feature annotations shown in this document.]
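Description:
G3BP1-Grx1-roGFP2 is a mammalian expression plasmid of about 6.5 kb, built on a pCMV backbone by Gibson cloning. It targets a genetically encoded glutathione redox sensor to stress granules. In bacteria it replicates from a high-copy ColE1/pUC-type origin and is selected with kanamycin. The resistance gene is the Tn5 NeoR/KanR aminoglycoside phosphotransferase, which sits behind tandem bacterial (AmpR/bla) and SV40 early promoters and ends with an HSV TK polyadenylation signal. This arrangement means the same cassette could in principle support G418 selection in mammalian cells, although the record does not mention that use. An f1 origin is also present, along with short annotated fragments (ble, bGH poly(A), SV40 large T antigen) that look like backbone remnants or sequence-similarity hits rather than functional elements.

The payload is a single fusion open reading frame driven by the human CMV immediate-early enhancer and promoter and terminated by the SV40 poly(A) signal. Human G3BP1, a core protein in stress granule assembly, is at the N-terminus. It is followed by human glutaredoxin-1 (GLRX/Grx1) and then a GFP-family coding sequence. The automated annotation labels this last part EGFP, but according to the catalogue name it is the redox-sensitive variant roGFP2. In Grx1-roGFP2 sensors, glutaredoxin equilibrates the engineered roGFP2 disulfide with the local glutathione redox couple, so the ratiometric fluorescence reports the glutathione redox potential. Fusing the sensor to G3BP1 is meant to localize it to stress granules, so that the redox environment of these condensates can be imaged in live transfected mammalian cells.
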