Features (pLannotate 1.2.2; 16 found; start..end, strand, type, name):
    414..717     +  enhancer       CMV enhancer: human cytomegalovirus immediate early enhancer
    718..921     +  promoter       CMV promoter: human cytomegalovirus (CMV) immediate early promoter
    944..1005    +  misc_feature   MCS (fragment): multiple cloning site
   1010..2407    +  CDS            G3BP1: G3BP1_HUMAN - Also known as G3BP. Experimental evidence at protein level: Swiss-Prot protein existence level 1. ATP- and magnesium-dependent helicase that plays an essential role in innate immunity (PubMed:30510222). Participates in the DNA- triggered cGAS/STING pathway by promoting the DNA binding and activation of CGAS. Enhances also DDX58-induced type I interferon production probably by helping DDX58 at sensing pathogenic RNA (PubMed:30804210). In addition, plays an essential role in stress granule formation (PubMed:12642610, PubMed:20180778, PubMed:23279204). Unwinds preferentially partial
   2423..2740    +  CDS            GLRX: GLRX1_HUMAN - Also known as GRX. Experimental evidence at protein level: Swiss-Prot protein existence level 1. Has a glutathione-disulfide oxidoreductase activity in the presence of NADPH and glutathione reductase. Reduces low molecular weight disulfides and proteins. From Homo sapiens (Human).
   2810..3526    +  CDS            EGFP: the original enhanced GFP (Yang et al., 1996) mammalian codon-optimized
   3551..3634    +  CDS            large T antigen (fragment): large T antigen from SV40 (simian virus 40)
   3657..3778    +  polyA_signal   SV40 poly(A) signal: SV40 polyadenylation signal
   3812..4240    -  rep_origin     f1 ori (sequence partly withheld): f1 bacteriophage origin of replication; arrow indicates direction of (+) strand synthesis
   4267..4371    +  promoter       AmpR promoter: bla
   4373..4730    +  promoter       SV40 promoter: SV40 enhancer and early promoter
   4765..5559    +  CDS            NeoR/KanR: aminoglycoside phosphotransferase from Tn5; aph(3')-II (or nptII); confers resistance to neomycin, kanamycin, and G418 (Geneticin®)
   5580..5732    +  CDS            ble (fragment): BLE_KLEPN - Experimental evidence at protein level: Swiss-Prot protein existence level 1. Binding protein with a strong affinity to the bleomycin family of antibiotics. Binds to CL990; an antimitotic-antibiotic compound. From Klebsiella pneumoniae.
   5791..5838    +  polyA_signal   HSV TK poly(A) signal: herpes simplex virus thymidine kinase polyadenylation signal (Cole and Stacy, 1985)
   5929..5945    -  polyA_signal   bGH poly(A) signal (fragment): bovine growth hormone polyadenylation signal
   6167..239     +  rep_origin     ori (across the origin): high-copy-number ColE1/pMB1/pBR322/pUC origin of replication
>Addgene plasmid #236548 | G3BP1-Grx1-roGFP2 | addgene full sequence | sequence record 470046 | Addgene NGS Result
AGCGAACGACCTACACCGAACTGAGATACCTACAGCGTGAGCTATGAGAAAGCGCCACGCTTCCCGAAGG
GAGAAAGGCGGACAGGTATCCGGTAAGCGGCAGGGTCGGAACAGGAGAGCGCACGAGGGAGCTTCCAGGG
GGAAACGCCTGGTATCTTTATAGTCCTGTCGGGTTTCGCCACCTCTGACTTGAGCGTCGATTTTTGTGAT
GCTCGTCAGGGGGGCGGAGCCTATGGAAAAACGCCAGCAACGCGGCCTTTTTACGGTTCCTGGCCTTTTG
CTGGCCTTTTGCTCACATGTTCTTTCCTGCGTTATCCCCTGATTCTGTGGATAACCGTATTACCGCCATG
CATTAGTTATTAATAGTAATCAATTACGGGGTCATTAGTTCATAGCCCATATATGGAGTTCCGCGTTACA
TAACTTACGGTAAATGGCCCGCCTGGCTGACCGCCCAACGACCCCCGCCCATTGACGTCAATAATGACGT
ATGTTCCCATAGTAACGCCAATAGGGACTTTCCATTGACGTCAATGGGTGGAGTATTTACGGTAAACTGC
CCACTTGGCAGTACATCAAGTGTATCATATGCCAAGTACGCCCCCTATTGACGTCAATGACGGTAAATGG
CCCGCCTGGCATTATGCCCAGTACATGACCTTATGGGACTTTCCTACTTGGCAGTACATCTACGTATTAG
TCATCGCTATTACCATGGTGATGCGGTTTTGGCAGTACATCAATGGGCGTGGATAGCGGTTTGACTCACG
GGGATTTCCAAGTCTCCACCCCATTGACGTCAATGGGAGTTTGTTTTGGCACCAAAATCAACGGGACTTT
CCAAAATGTCGTAACAACTCCGCCCCATTGACGCAAATGGGCGGTAGGCGTGTACGGTGGGAGGTCTATA
TAAGCAGAGCTGGTTTAGTGAACCGTCAGATCCGCTAGCGCTACCGGACTCAGATCTCGAGCTCAAGCTT
CGAATTCTGCAGTCGACGGTACCGCCACCATGGTGATGGAGAAGCCTAGTCCCCTGCTGGTCGGGCGGGA
ATTTGTGAGACAGTATTACACACTGCTGAACCAGGCCCCAGACATGCTGCATAGATTTTATGGAAAGAAC
TCTTCTTATGTCCATGGGGGATTGGATTCAAATGGAAAGCCAGCAGATGCAGTCTACGGACAGAAAGAAA
TCCACAGGAAAGTGATGTCACAAAACTTCACCAACTGCCACACCAAGATTCGCCATGTTGATGCTCATGC
CACGCTAAATGATGGTGTGGTAGTCCAGGTGATGGGGCTTCTCTCTAACAACAACCAGGCTTTGAGGAGA
TTCATGCAAACGTTTGTCCTTGCTCCTGAGGGGTCTGTTGCAAATAAATTCTATGTTCACAATGATATCT
TCAGATACCAAGATGAGGTCTTTGGTGGGTTTGTCACTGAGCCTCAGGAGGAGTCTGAAGAAGAAGTAGA
GGAACCTGAAGAAAGACAGCAAACACCTGAGGTGGTACCTGATGATTCTGGAACTTTCTATGATCAGGCA
GTTGTCAGTAATGACATGGAAGAACATTTAGAGGAGCCTGTTGCTGAACCAGAGCCTGATCCTGAACCAG
AACCAGAACAAGAACCTGTATCTGAAATCCAAGAGGAAAAGCCTGAGCCAGTATTAGAAGAAACTGCCCC
TGAGGATGCTCAGAAGAGTTCTTCTCCAGCACCTGCAGACATAGCTCAGACAGTACAGGAAGACTTGAGG
ACATTTTCTTGGGCATCTGTGACCAGTAAGAATCTTCCACCCAGTGGAGCTGTTCCAGTTACTGGGATAC
CACCTCATGTTGTTAAAGTACCAGCTTCACAGCCCCGTCCAGAGTCTAAGCCTGAATCTCAGATTCCACC
ACAAAGACCTCAGCGGGATCAAAGAGTGCGAGAACAACGAATAAATATTCCTCCCCAAAGGGGACCCAGA
CCAATCCGTGAGGCTGGTGAGCAAGGTGACATTGAACCCCGAAGAATGGTGAGACACCCTGACAGTCACC
AACTCTTCATTGGCAACCTGCCTCATGAAGTGGACAAATCAGAGCTTAAAGATTTCTTTCAAAGTTATGG
AAACGTGGTGGAGTTGCGCATTAACAGTGGTGGGAAATTACCCAATTTTGGTTTTGTTGTGTTTGATGAT
TCTGAGCCTGTTCAGAAAGTCCTTAGCAACAGGCCCATCATGTTCAGAGGTGAGGTCCGTCTGAATGTCG
AAGAGAAGAAGACTCGAGCTGCCAGGGAAGGCGACCGACGAGATAATCGCCTTCGGGGACCTGGAGGCCC
TCGAGGTGGGCTGGGTGGTGGAATGAGAGGCCCTCCCCGTGGAGGCATGGTGCAGAAACCAGGATTTGGA
GTGGGAAGGGGGCTTGCGCCACGGCAGCAGTCGACCGGCAGCATGGCTCAAGAGTTTGTGAACTGCAAAA
TCCAGCCTGGGAAGGTGGTTGTGTTCATCAAGCCCACCTGCCCGTACTGCAGGAGGGCCCAAGAGATCCT
CAGTCAATTGCCCATCAAACAAGGGCTTCTGGAATTTGTCGATATCACAGCCACCAACCACACTAACGAG
ATTCAAGATTATTTGCAACAGCTCACGGGAGCAAGAACGGTGCCTCGAGTCTTTATTGGTAAAGATTGTA
TAGGCGGATGCAGTGATCTAGTCTCTTTGCAACAGAGTGGGGAACTGCTGACGCGGCTAAAGCAGATTGG
AGCTCTGCAGACTGAGGAGGAGGCCGGCGAGAAGATCAAGGAGCTGGAGAAGAAGGCCAGGAAGCTGCCC
GAGGAATTCGTGAGCAAGGGCGAGGAGCTGTTCACCGGGGTGGTGCCCATCCTGGTCGAGCTGGACGGCG
ACGTAAACGGCCACAAGTTCAGCGTGTCCGGCGAGGGCGAGGGCGATGCCACCTACGGCAAGCTGACCCT
GAAGTTCATCTCCACCACCGGCAAGCTGCCCGTGCCCTGGCCCACCCTCGTGACCACCCTGACCTACGGC
GTGCAGTGCTTCAGCCGCTACCCCGACCACATGAAGCAGCACGACTTCTTCAAGTCCGCCATGCCCGAAG
GCTACGTCCAGGAGCGCACCATCTTCTTCAAGGACGACGGCAACTACAAGACCCGCGCCGAGGTGAAGTT
CGAGGGCGACACCCTGGTGAACCGCATCGAGCTGAAGGGCATCGACTTCAAGGAGGACGGCAACATCCTG
GGGCACAAGCTGGAGTACAACTACAACTGCCACAACGTCTATATCATGGCCGACAAGCAGAAGAACGGCA
TCAAGGTGAACTTCAAGATCCGCCACAACATCGAGGACGGCAGCGTGCAGCTCGCCGACCACTACCAGCA
GAACACCCCCATCGGCGACGGCCCCGTGCTGCTGCCCGACAACCACTACCTGAGCACCTGCTCCGCCCTG
AGCAAAGACCCCAACGAGAAGCGCGATCACATGGTCCTGCTGGAGTTCGTGACCGCCGCCGGGATCACTC
TCGGCATGGACGAGCTGTACAAGTAAGAGAGCTAAGCGGCCGCGACTCTAGATCATAATCAGCCATACCA
CATTTGTAGAGGTTTTACTTGCTTTAAAAAACCTCCCACACCTCCCCCTGAACCTGAAACATAAAATGAA
TGCAATTGTTGTTGTTAACTTGTTTATTGCAGCTTATAATGGTTACAAATAAAGCAATAGCATCACAAAT
TTCACAAATAAAGCATTTTTTTCACTGCATTCTAGTTGTGGTTTGTCCAAACTCATCAATGTATCTTAAG
GCGTAAATTGTAAGCGTTAATATTTTGTTAAAATTCGCGTTAAATTTTTGTTAAATCAGCTCATTTTTTA
ACCAATAGGCCGAAATCGGCAAAATCCCTTATAAATCAAAAGAATAGACCGAGATAGGGT
[37 nt withheld, positions 3911-3947]
AAAGAACGTGGACTCCAACGTCAAAGG
[49 nt withheld, positions 3975-4023]
T
[91 nt withheld, positions 4025-4115]
G
[124 nt withheld, positions 4117-4240]
CAGGTGGCACTTTTCTGGGAAATGTGCGCGGAACCCCTATTTGTTTATTTTTCTAAATACATTCAAATAT
GTATCCGCTCATGAGACAATAACCCTGATAAATGCTTCAATAATATTGAAAAAGGAAGAGTCCTGAGGCG
GAAAGAACCAGCTGTGGAATGTGTGTCAGTTAGGGTGTGGAAAGTCCCCAGGCTCCCCAGCAGGCAGAAG
TATGCAAAGCATGCATCTCAATTAGTCAGCAACCAGGTGTGGAAAGTCCCCAGGCTCCCCAGCAGGCAGA
AGTATGCAAAGCATGCATCTCAATTAGTCAGCAACCATAGTCCCGCCCCTAACTCCGCCCATCCCGCCCC
TAACTCCGCCCAGTTCCGCCCATTCTCCGCCCCATGGCTGACTAATTTTTTTTATTTATGCAGAGGCCGA
GGCCGCCTCGGCCTCTGAGCTATTCCAGAAGTAGTGAGGAGGCTTTTTTGGAGGCCTAGGCTTTTGCAAA
GATCGATCAAGAGACAGGATGAGGATCGTTTCGCATGATTGAACAAGATGGATTGCACGCAGGTTCTCCG
GCCGCTTGGGTGGAGAGGCTATTCGGCTATGACTGGGCACAACAGACAATCGGCTGCTCTGATGCCGCCG
TGTTCCGGCTGTCAGCGCAGGGGCGCCCGGTTCTTTTTGTCAAGACCGACCTGTCCGGTGCCCTGAATGA
ACTGCAAGACGAGGCAGCGCGGCTATCGTGGCTGGCCACGACGGGCGTTCCTTGCGCAGCTGTGCTCGAC
GTTGTCACTGAAGCGGGAAGGGACTGGCTGCTATTGGGCGAAGTGCCGGGGCAGGATCTCCTGTCATCTC
ACCTTGCTCCTGCCGAGAAAGTATCCATCATGGCTGATGCAATGCGGCGGCTGCATACGCTTGATCCGGC
TACCTGCCCATTCGACCACCAAGCGAAACATCGCATCGAGCGAGCACGTACTCGGATGGAAGCCGGTCTT
GTCGATCAGGATGATCTGGACGAAGAGCATCAGGGGCTCGCGCCAGCCGAACTGTTCGCCAGGCTCAAGG
CGAGCATGCCCGACGGCGAGGATCTCGTCGTGACCCATGGCGATGCCTGCTTGCCGAATATCATGGTGGA
AAATGGCCGCTTTTCTGGATTCATCGACTGTGGCCGGCTGGGTGTGGCGGACCGCTATCAGGACATAGCG
TTGGCTACCCGTGATATTGCTGAAGAGCTTGGCGGCGAATGGGCTGACCGCTTCCTCGTGCTTTACGGTA
TCGCCGCTCCCGATTCGCAGCGCATCGCCTTCTATCGCCTTCTTGACGAGTTCTTCTGAGCGGGACTCTG
GGGTTCGAAATGACCGACCAAGCGACGCCCAACCTGCCATCACGAGATTTCGATTCCACCGCCGCCTTCT
ATGAAAGGTTGGGCTTCGGAATCGTTTTCCGGGACGCCGGCTGGATGATCCTCCAGCGCGGGGATCTCAT
GCTGGAGTTCTTCGCCCACCCTAGGGGGAGGCTAACTGAAACACGGAAGGAGACAATACCGGAAGGAACC
CGCGCTATGACGGCAATAAAAAGACAGAATAAAACGCACGGTGTTGGGTCGTTTGTTCATAAACGCGGGG
TTCGGTCCCAGGGCTGGCACTCTGTCGATACCCCACCGAGACCCCATTGGGGTCAATACGCCCGCGTTTC
TTCCTTTTCCCCACCCCACCCCCCAAGTTCGGGTGAAGGCCCAGGGCTCGCAGCCAACGTCGGGGCGGCA
GGCCCTGCCATAGCCTCAGGTTACTCATATATACTTTAGATTGATTTAAAACTTCATTTTTAATTTAAAA
GGATCTAGGTGAAGATCCTTTTTGATAATCTCATGACCAAAATCCCTTAACGTGAGTTTTCGTTCCACTG
AGCGTCAGACCCCGTAGAAAAGATCAAAGGATCTTCTTGAGATCCTTTTTTTCTGCGCGTAATCTGCTGC
TTGCAAACAAAAAAACCACCGCTACCAGCGGTGGTTTGTTTGCCGGATCAAGAGCTACCAACTCTTTTTC
CGAAGGTAACTGGCTTCAGCAGAGCGCAGATACCAAATACTGTTCTTCTAGTGTAGCCGTAGTTAGGCCA
CCACTTCAAGAACTCTGTAGCACCGCCTACATACCTCGCTCTGCTAATCCTGTTACCAGTGGCTGCTGCC
AGTGGCGATAAGTCGTGTCTTACCGGGTTGGACTCAAGACGATAGTTACCGGATAAGGCGCAGCGGTCGG
GCTGAACGGGGGGTTCGTGCACACAGCCCAGCTTGG
