>Addgene plasmid #236548 | G3BP1-Grx1-roGFP2 | depositor partial sequence | sequence record 465393 | G3BP1-Grx1-roGFP2
ATGGTGATGGAGAAGCCTAGTCCCCTGCTGGTCGGGCGGGAATTTGTGAGACAGTATTACACACTGCTGA
ACCAGGCCCCAGACATGCTGCATAGATTTTATGGAAAGAACTCTTCTTATGTCCATGGGGGATTGGATTC
AAATGGAAAGCCAGCAGATGCAGTCTACGGACAGAAAGAAATCCACAGGAAAGTGATGTCACAAAACTTC
ACCAACTGCCACACCAAGATTCGCCATGTTGATGCTCATGCCACGCTAAATGATGGTGTGGTAGTCCAGG
TGATGGGGCTTCTCTCTAACAACAACCAGGCTTTGAGGAGATTCATGCAAACGTTTGTCCTTGCTCCTGA
GGGGTCTGTTGCAAATAAATTCTATGTTCACAATGATATCTTCAGATACCAAGATGAGGTCTTTGGTGGG
TTTGTCACTGAGCCTCAGGAGGAGTCTGAAGAAGAAGTAGAGGAACCTGAAGAAAGACAGCAAACACCTG
AGGTGGTACCTGATGATTCTGGAACTTTCTATGATCAGGCAGTTGTCAGTAATGACATGGAAGAACATTT
AGAGGAGCCTGTTGCTGAACCAGAGCCTGATCCTGAACCAGAACCAGAACAAGAACCTGTATCTGAAATC
CAAGAGGAAAAGCCTGAGCCAGTATTAGAAGAAACTGCCCCTGAGGATGCTCAGAAGAGTTCTTCTCCAG
CACCTGCAGACATAGCTCAGACAGTACAGGAAGACTTGAGGACATTTTCTTGGGCATCTGTGACCAGTAA
GAATCTTCCACCCAGTGGAGCTGTTCCAGTTACTGGGATACCACCTCATGTTGTTAAAGTACCAGCTTCA
CAGCCCCGTCCAGAGTCTAAGCCTGAATCTCAGATTCCACCACAAAGACCTCAGCGGGATCAAAGAGTGC
GAGAACAACGAATAAATATTCCTCCCCAAAGGGGACCCAGACCAATCCGTGAGGCTGGTGAGCAAGGTGA
CATTGAACCCCGAAGAATGGTGAGACACCCTGACAGTCACCAACTCTTCATTGGCAACCTGCCTCATGAA
GTGGACAAATCAGAGCTTAAAGATTTCTTTCAAAGTTATGGAAACGTGGTGGAGTTGCGCATTAACAGTG
GTGGGAAATTACCCAATTTTGGTTTTGTTGTGTTTGATGATTCTGAGCCTGTTCAGAAAGTCCTTAGCAA
CAGGCCCATCATGTTCAGAGGTGAGGTCCGTCTGAATGTCGAAGAGAAGAAGACTCGAGCTGCCAGGGAA
GGCGACCGACGAGATAATCGCCTTCGGGGACCTGGAGGCCCTCGAGGTGGGCTGGGTGGTGGAATGAGAG
GCCCTCCCCGTGGAGGCATGGTGCAGAAACCAGGATTTGGAGTGGGAAGGGGGCTTGCGCCACGGCAGCA
GTCGACCGGCAGCATGGCTCAAGAGTTTGTGAACTGCAAAATCCAGCCTGGGAAGGTGGTTGTGTTCATC
AAGCCCACCTGCCCGTACTGCAGGAGGGCCCAAGAGATCCTCAGTCAATTGCCCATCAAACAAGGGCTTC
TGGAATTTGTCGATATCACAGCCACCAACCACACTAACGAGATTCAAGATTATTTGCAACAGCTCACGGG
AGCAAGAACGGTGCCTCGAGTCTTTATTGGTAAAGATTGTATAGGCGGATGCAGTGATCTAGTCTCTTTG
CAACAGAGTGGGGAACTGCTGACGCGGCTAAAGCAGATTGGAGCTCTGCAGACTGAGGAGGAGGCCGGCG
AGAAGATCAAGGAGCTGGAGAAGAAGGCCAGGAAGCTGCCCGAGGAATTCGTGAGCAAGGGCGAGGAGCT
GTTCACCGGGGTGGTGCCCATCCTGGTCGAGCTGGACGGCGACGTAAACGGCCACAAGTTCAGCGTGTCC
GGCGAGGGCGAGGGCGATGCCACCTACGGCAAGCTGACCCTGAAGTTCATCTCCACCACCGGCAAGCTGC
CCGTGCCCTGGCCCACCCTCGTGACCACCCTGACCTACGGCGTGCAGTGCTTCAGCCGCTACCCCGACCA
CATGAAGCAGCACGACTTCTTCAAGTCCGCCATGCCCGAAGGCTACGTCCAGGAGCGCACCATCTTCTTC
AAGGACGACGGCAACTACAAGACCCGCGCCGAGGTGAAGTTCGAGGGCGACACCCTGGTGAACCGCATCG
AGCTGAAGGGCATCGACTTCAAGGAGGACGGCAACATCCTGGGGCACAAGCTGGAGTACAACTACAACTG
CCACAACGTCTATATCATGGCCGACAAGCAGAAGAACGGCATCAAGGTGAACTTCAAGATCCGCCACAAC
ATCGAGGACGGCAGCGTGCAGCTCGCCGACCACTACCAGCAGAACACCCCCATCGGCGACGGCCCCGTGC
TGCTGCCCGACAACCACTACCTGAGCACCTGCTCCGCCCTGAGCAAAGACCCCAACGAGAAGCGCGATCA
CATGGTCCTGCTGGAGTTCGTGACCGCCGCCGGGATCACTCTCGGCATGGACGAGCTGTACAAGTAA
